>Addgene plasmid #43677 | III-TAGG | depositor partial sequence | sequence record 58942 | III-TAGG sequence 426 bps
CGTCTCGGCTCACCCCAGAGCAGGTCGTGGCCATTGCCTCGAATGGAGGGGGCAAACAGGCGTTGGAAAC
CGTACAACGATTGCTGCCGGTGCTGTGCCAAGCGCACGGACTCACCCCAGAGCAGGTCGTGGCAATCGCC
TCCAACATTGGCGGGAAACAGGCACTCGAGACTGTCCAGCGCCTGCTTCCCGTGCTGTGCCAAGCGCACG
GCCTCACCCCAGAGCAGGTCGTGGCAATCGCGAGCAATAACGGCGGAAAACAGGCTTTGGAAACGGTGCA
GAGGCTCCTTCCAGTGCTGTGCCAAGCGCACGGATTAACCCCAGAGCAGGTCGTGGCAATCGCGAGCAAT
AACGGCGGAAAACAGGCTTTGGAAACGGTGCAGAGGCTCCTTCCAGTGCTGTGCCAAGCGCACGGACTCA
GAGACG
