>Addgene plasmid #43677 | III-TAGG | addgene partial sequence | sequence record 61782 | M13-F20 5'-TGTAAAACGACGGCCAGT-3'
GGCGATTGGGCCCTCTGATGCATGCTCGAGCGGCCGCCAGTGTGATGGATATCTGCAGAATTCGCCCTTG
ATGCCGTCCTAGCGCGTCTCGGCTCACCCCAGAGCAGGTCGTGGCCATTGCCTCGAATGGAGGGGGCAAA
CAGGCGTTGGAAACCGTACAACGATTGCTGCCGGTGCTGTGCCAAGCGCACGGACTCACCCCAGAGCAGG
TCGTGGCAATCGCCTCCAACATTGGCGGGAAACAGGCACTCGAGACTGTCCAGCGCCTGCTTCCCGTGCT
GTGCCAAGCGCACGGCCTCACCCCAGAGCAGGTCGTGGCAATCGCGAGCAATAACGGCGGAAAACAGGCT
TTGGAAACGGTGCAGAGGCTCCTTCCAGTGCTGTGCCAAGCGCACGGATTAACCCCAGAGCAGGTCGTGG
CAATCGCGAGCAATAACGGCGGAAAACAGGCTTTGGAAACGGTGCAGAGGCTCCTTCCAGTGCTGTGCCA
AGCGCACGGACTCAGAGACGTGGGCACAGGAAAGATACTTAAGGGCGAATTCCAGCACACTGGCGGCCGT
TACTAGTGGATCCGAGCTCGGTACCAAGCTTGATGCATAGCTTGAGTATTCTATAGTGTCACCTAAATAG
CTTGGCGTAATCATGGTCATAGCTGTTTCCTGTGTGAAATTGTTATCCGCTCACAATTCCACACAACATA
CGAGCCGGAAGCATAAAGTGTAAAGCCTGGGGTGCCTAATGAGTGAGCTAACTCACATTAATTGCGTTGC
GCTCACTGCCCGCTTTCCAGTCGGGAAACCTGTCGTGCCAGCTGCATTAATGAATCGGCCAACGCGCGGG
GAGAGGCGGTTTGCGTATTGGGCGCTCTTCCGCTTCCTCGCTCACTGACTCGCTGCGCTCGGTCGTTCGG
CTGCGGCGAGCGGTATCAGCTCACTCAAAGGCGGTAATACGGTTATCCACAGAATCAGGGGAT
