[The description below was written by a language model from this plasmid's Addgene catalogue record.]
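Description:
III-TAGG is a bacterial cloning plasmid built on the commercial pCRII-TOPO backbone (about 4 kb without insert), into which a 426 bp synthetic insert of the same name was placed by TOPO cloning. It is a high-copy plasmid propagated in E. coli and selectable with both ampicillin and kanamycin, in keeping with the dual resistance markers carried by this backbone. The insert is flanked by the vector's standard T7 and M13-reverse priming sites, which are listed as the sequencing primers for verifying it. No feature table accompanies the record, so the positions of the origin, the resistance genes and any other backbone elements are not documented here.

The record does not spell out what the insert encodes beyond its name and synthetic origin. The plasmid was deposited with a publication describing a TALEN genome-editing system for generating human stem cell-based disease models. In that context, the name and size suggest a pre-assembled block of TAL effector repeats: four repeat modules of roughly 100 bp each would account for about 426 bp, "TAGG" would be the four-nucleotide target they recognise, and "III" would mark the block's position in the final repeat array. This reading is an inference from the name, insert size and associated paper, not something stated in the catalogue fields. On that basis, the plasmid is best understood as one member of a library of storage vectors from which repeat fragments are taken and combined to build custom TALENs. It carries no stated promoter driving the insert or other expression elements, so it is a component source, not an expression construct.
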