Addgene plasmid #43677: III-TAGG
Depositing lab: Chad Cowan & Kiran Musunuru. Depositing organization: Harvard University. Publication: A TALEN Genome-Editing System for Generating Human Stem Cell-Based Disease Models. Ding Q, Lee YK, Schaefer EA, Peters DT, Veres A, Kim K, Kuperwasser N, Motola DL, Meissner TB, Hendriks WT, Trevisan M, Gupta RM, Moisan A, Banks E, Friesen M, Schinzel RT, Xia F, Tang A, Xia Y, Figueroa E, Wann A, Ahfeldt T, Daheron L, Zhang F, Rubin LL, Peng LF, Chung RT, Musunuru K, Cowan CA. Cell Stem Cell. 2012 Dec 12. pii: S1934-5909(12)00645-5. doi: 10.1016/j.stem.2012.11.011. PubMed 23246482.
Backbone
  Vector backbone: pCRII-TOPO
  Backbone manufacturer: Invitrogen
  Backbone size w/o insert (bp): 3973
  Vector type: Bacterial Cloning
Growth in bacteria
  Bacterial resistance: Ampicillin and Kanamycin, 100 & 50 μg/mL
  Growth temperature: 37°C
  Growth strain: Top10
  Copy number: High Copy
Gene/Insert
  Gene/Insert name: III-TAGG
  Species: Synthetic
  Insert size (bp): 426
  Cloning method: TOPO Cloning
  Sequencing primers: 5′ T7; 3′ M13-rev
Terms and licenses: Academic/Nonprofit Terms; Industry Terms: Not Available to Industry
How to cite: III-TAGG was a gift from Chad Cowan & Kiran Musunuru (Addgene plasmid # 43677 ; http://n2t.net/addgene:43677 ; RRID:Addgene_43677)
